>Addgene plasmid #17596 | -204 human IFN-gamma luc | addgene partial sequence | sequence record 23506 | 17596 with LucNrev
CTTCGCGGAAGATGGCGCCGGGCCTTTCTTTATGTTTTTGGCGTCTTCCATGGTGGCTTTACCAACAGTA
CCGGAATGCCAAGCTTACTTAGATCGCAGATCTCGAGCGGCCGCCAGTGTGATGGATATCTGCAGAATTC
GGCTTCTAATAGCTGATCTTCAGATGATCAGAACAATGTGCTGCACCTCCTCTGGCTGCTGGTATTTATA
CCTAATTGAAGTCTCCTGAGGATTACGTATTTTCACAAGTTTTTTAAGATGAGATGGTGACAGATAGGCA
GGGATGATAGTTTGTATTAATAACTAAGGTTTTGTGGCATTTGGGTGTTGTAGTTAGAGTTTCCTTTAGA
CTCCTTGGGTCCTTTGACGATGAGACAGACCCATTATAAGCCGAATTCCAGCACACTGGCGGCCGTTACT
AGTGGATCCGAGCTCGGTACCTATCGATAGAGAAATGTTCTGGCACCTGCACTTGCACTGGGGACAGCCT
ATTTTGCTAGTTTGTTTTGTTTCGTTTTGTTTTGATGGAGAGCGTATGTTAGTACTATCGATTCACACAA
AAAACCAACACACAGATGTAATGAAAATAAAGATATTTTATTGCGGCCGCTCCAAGTACCTCCCGTACCT
TAATATTACTTACTTATCATGGTAGCTTGGGCTGGCGTAATAGCGAAGAGGCCCGCACCGATCGCCCTTC
CCAACAGTTGCGCCCGNGAAGGGANANGGCAATNGNAAGCGTNATATTTTGTAAAATCGCGTTAANTTTT
GTTAATCAGCTCATTTTTAACAATAGGCGAATCGGCAAATCCCTAAATCAAAAANNACGAANGGTTGAGG
TGTCC
