[The description below was written by a language model from this plasmid's Addgene catalogue record.]
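Description:
-204 human IFN-gamma luc is a promoter-reporter plasmid built on the pGL3-basic backbone (about 4.8 kb without insert), a firefly luciferase vector that lacks any eukaryotic promoter or enhancer of its own. Because of this, luciferase output in transfected mammalian cells depends on the regulatory DNA placed upstream of the reporter. The plasmid is maintained at high copy number in E. coli and selected with ampicillin. No feature table accompanies the record, so the positions of individual backbone elements such as the origin and polyadenylation signals are not documented here.

The insert is a roughly 240 bp fragment of the human interferon gamma (IFNG) promoter spanning positions -204 to +38 relative to the transcription start, cloned by restriction enzyme digestion into BstXI sites that are retained at both ends. This proximal promoter segment sits immediately upstream of the luciferase coding sequence, which the record lists as a downstream element on the backbone. The arrangement functions as a transcriptional reporter, with luciferase expression driven by the IFNG promoter fragment, rather than as a fusion to an IFN-gamma protein.

The "-204" in the name marks the 5' boundary of the promoter fragment, which suggests a defined truncation, although the record does not describe related constructs. The associated publication concerns the cis-elements that govern IFN-gamma transactivation in lamina propria T cells compared with peripheral blood T cells. The plasmid is therefore suited to transient transfection assays that measure how this proximal region responds to T cell activation signals, and to mapping which promoter sequences are needed for IFNG transcription in different cell populations.
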