Addgene plasmid #17596: -204 human IFN-gamma luc
Depositing lab: Howard Young. Publication: Mucosa-specific targets for regulation of IFN-gamma expression: lamina propria T cells use different cis-elements than peripheral blood T cells to regulate transactivation of IFN-gamma expression. Gonsky R, Deem RL, Bream JH, Lee DH, Young HA, Targan SR. J Immunol. 2000 Feb 1. 164(3):1399-407. PubMed 10640755.
Backbone
  Vector backbone: pGL3-basic
  Backbone manufacturer: Promega
  Backbone size w/o insert (bp): 4800
  Vector type: Mammalian Expression, Luciferase
Growth in bacteria
  Bacterial resistance: Ampicillin, 100 μg/mL
  Growth temperature: 37°C
  Growth strain: DH5alpha
  Copy number: High Copy
Gene/Insert
  Gene/Insert name: IFN gamma promoter (alt name: interferon gamma)
  Species: H. sapiens (human)
  Insert size (bp): 240
  Mutation: -204 to +38 of promoter
  Entrez Gene: IFNG (a.k.a. IFG, IFI, IMD69)
  Tag / fusion protein: luciferase (C terminal on backbone)
  Cloning method: Restriction Enzyme; 5′ cloning site BstXI (not destroyed); 3′ cloning site BstXI (not destroyed)
  Sequencing primers: 5′ RVprimer3; 3′ LucNrev
Terms and licenses: Academic/Nonprofit Terms; Industry Terms: Not Available to Industry
How to cite: -204 human IFN-gamma luc was a gift from Howard Young (Addgene plasmid # 17596 ; http://n2t.net/addgene:17596 ; RRID:Addgene_17596)
